LOCUS       Exported 10790 bp ds-DNA circular SYN 13-MAY-2021
DEFINITION  Lentiviral expression of BRAF M53I.
ACCESSION   .
VERSION     .
KEYWORDS    pHAGE-BRAF-M53I
SOURCE      synthetic DNA construct
  ORGANISM  synthetic DNA construct
REFERENCE   1 (bases 1 to 10790)
  AUTHORS   Ng PK, Li J, Jeong KJ, Shao S, Chen H, Tsang YH, Sengupta S, Wang Z,
            Bhavana VH, Tran R, Soewito S, Minussi DC, Moreno D, Kong K,
            Dogruluk T, Lu H, Gao J, Tokheim C, Zhou DC, Johnson AM, Zeng J, Ip
            CKM, Ju Z, Wester M, Yu S, Li Y, Vellano CP, Schultz N, Karchin R,
            Ding L, Lu Y, Cheung LWT, Chen K, Shaw KR, Meric-Bernstam F, Scott
            KL, Yi S, Sahni N, Liang H, Mills GB
  TITLE     Systematic Functional Annotation of Somatic Mutations in Cancer.
  JOURNAL   Cancer Cell. 2018 Mar 12;33(3):450-462.e10. doi:
            10.1016/j.ccell.2018.01.021.
  PUBMED    29533785
REFERENCE   2 (bases 1 to 10790)
  AUTHORS   .
  TITLE     Direct Submission
  JOURNAL   Exported May 13, 2021 from SnapGene Server 1.1.58
            http://www.snapgene.com
FEATURES             Location/Qualifiers
     source          1..10790
                     /organism="synthetic DNA construct"
                     /mol_type="other DNA"
     promoter        48..1226
                     /label=EF-1-alpha promoter
                     /note="strong constitutive promoter for human elongation
                     factor EF-1-alpha"
     intron          279..1217
                     /label=EF-1-alpha intron A
                     /note="intron upstream of the start codon of human
                     EF-1-alpha"
     primer_bind     1174..1194
                     /label=EF1a-F
                     /note="Human elongation factor-1a promoter, forward primer"
     protein_bind    1246..1270
                     /gene="mutant version of attB"
                     /label=attB1
                     /bound_moiety="BP Clonase(TM)"
                     /note="recombination site for the Gateway(R) BP reaction"
     regulatory      1271..1280
                     /regulatory_class="other"
                     /note="vertebrate consensus sequence for strong initiation
                     of translation (Kozak, 1987)"
     protein_bind    complement(3575..3599)
                     /gene="mutant version of attB"
                     /label=attB2
                     /bound_moiety="BP Clonase(TM)"
                     /note="recombination site for the Gateway(R) BP reaction"
     promoter        3607..3625
                     /label=T3 promoter
                     /note="promoter for bacteriophage T3 RNA polymerase"
     primer_bind     complement(3650..3669)
                     /label=T7
                     /note="T7 promoter, forward primer"
     promoter        complement(3651..3669)
                     /label=T7 promoter
                     /note="promoter for bacteriophage T7 RNA polymerase"
     protein_bind    complement(3675..3695)
                     /gene="mutant version of attB"
                     /label=attB4
                     /bound_moiety="BP Clonase(TM)"
                     /note="core recombination site for the Gateway(R) BP
                     reaction"
     CDS             3749..3790
                     /codon_start=1
                     /product="epitope tag from simian virus 5"
                     /label=V5 tag
                     /translation="GKPIPNPLLGLDST"
     misc_feature    3811..4378
                     /label=IRES
                     /note="internal ribosome entry site (IRES) of the
                     encephalomyocarditis virus (EMCV)"
     misc_feature    3828..4380
                     /label=IRES
                     /note="internal ribosome entry site (IRES) of the
                     encephalomyocarditis virus (EMCV)"
     primer_bind     complement(3972..3989)
                     /label=IRES reverse
                     /note="IRES internal ribosome entry site, reverse primer.
                     Also called pCDH-rev"
     primer_bind     4199..4218
                     /label=IRES-F
                     /note="IRES internal ribosome entry site, forward primer"
     CDS             4392..4991
                     /codon_start=1
                     /gene="pac from Streptomyces alboniger"
                     /product="puromycin N-acetyltransferase"
                     /label=PuroR
                     /note="confers resistance to puromycin"
                     /translation="MTEYKPTVRLATRDDVPRAVRTLAAAFADYPATRHTVDPDRHIER
                     VTELQELFLTRVGLDIGKVWVADDGAAVAVWTTPESVEAGAVFAEIGPRMAELSGSRLA
                     AQQQMEGLLAPHRPKEPAWFLATVGVSPDHQGKGLGSAVVLPGVEAAERAGVPAFLETS
                     APRNLPFYERLGFTVTADVEVPEGPRTWCMTRKPGA"
     primer_bind     complement(4392..4411)
                     /label=Puro-R
                     /note="Puromycin resistance gene, reverse primer. Also
                     called puro-variant-R"
     primer_bind     4888..4908
                     /label=Puro-F
                     /note="Puromycin resistance gene, forward primer"
     misc_feature    5005..5593
                     /label=WPRE
                     /note="woodchuck hepatitis virus posttranscriptional
                     regulatory element"
     primer_bind     complement(5058..5078)
                     /label=WPRE-R
                     /note="WPRE, reverse primer"
     CDS             complement(5476..5487)
                     /codon_start=1
                     /product="Factor Xa recognition and cleavage site"
                     /label=Factor Xa site
                     /translation="IEGR"
     LTR             5668..5901
                     /label=3' LTR (Delta-U3)
                     /note="self-inactivating 3' long terminal repeat (LTR) from
                     HIV-1"
     primer_bind     complement(6020..6038)
                     /label=pBRforEco
                     /note="pBR322 vectors, upsteam of EcoRI site, forward
                     primer"
     promoter        6106..6210
                     /gene="bla"
                     /label=AmpR promoter
     CDS             6211..7071
                     /codon_start=1
                     /gene="bla"
                     /product="beta-lactamase"
                     /label=AmpR
                     /note="confers resistance to ampicillin, carbenicillin, and
                     related antibiotics"
                     /translation="MSIQHFRVALIPFFAAFCLPVFAHPETLVKVKDAEDQLGARVGYI
                     ELDLNSGKILESFRPEERFPMMSTFKVLLCGAVLSRVDAGQEQLGRRIHYSQNDLVEYS
                     PVTEKHLTDGMTVRELCSAAITMSDNTAANLLLTTIGGPKELTAFLHNMGDHVTRLDRW
                     EPELNEAIPNDERDTTMPVAMATTLRKLLTGELLTLASRQQLIDWMEADKVAGPLLRSA
                     LPAGWFIADKSGAGERGSRGIIAALGPDGKPSRIVVIYTTGSQATMDERNRQIAEIGAS
                     LIKHW"
     primer_bind     complement(6429..6448)
                     /label=Amp-R
                     /note="Ampicillin resistance gene, reverse primer"
     rep_origin      7242..7830
                     /direction=RIGHT
                     /label=ori
                     /note="high-copy-number ColE1/pMB1/pBR322/pUC origin of
                     replication"
     primer_bind     7731..7750
                     /label=pBR322ori-F
                     /note="pBR322 origin, forward primer"
     primer_bind     7984..8001
                     /label=L4440
                     /note="L4440 vector, forward primer"
     primer_bind     8093..8112
                     /label=SV40pro-F
                     /note="SV40 promoter/origin, forward primer"
     protein_bind    8241..8262
                     /label=CAP binding site
                     /bound_moiety="E. coli catabolite activator protein"
                     /note="CAP binding activates transcription in the presence
                     of cAMP."
     promoter        8277..8307
                     /label=lac promoter
                     /note="promoter for the E. coli lac operon"
     protein_bind    8315..8331
                     /label=lac operator
                     /bound_moiety="lac repressor encoded by lacI"
                     /note="The lac repressor binds to the lac operator to
                     inhibit transcription in E. coli. This inhibition can be
                     relieved by adding lactose or
                     isopropyl-beta-D-thiogalactopyranoside (IPTG)."
     primer_bind     8320..8342
                     /label=M13/pUC Reverse
                     /note="In lacZ gene"
     primer_bind     8339..8355
                     /label=M13 rev
                     /note="common sequencing primer, one of multiple similar
                     variants"
     primer_bind     8339..8355
                     /label=M13 Reverse
                     /note="In lacZ gene. Also called M13-rev"
     primer_bind     8405..8424
                     /label=EBV-rev
                     /note="SV40 polyA terminator, reverse primer"
     LTR             8616..9249
                     /label=3' LTR
                     /note="3' long terminal repeat (LTR) from HIV-1"
     misc_feature    9296..9421
                     /label=HIV-1 Psi
                     /note="packaging signal of human immunodeficiency virus
                     type 1"
     misc_feature    9918..10151
                     /label=RRE
                     /note="The Rev response element (RRE) of HIV-1 allows for
                     Rev-dependent mRNA export from the nucleus to the
                     cytoplasm."
     CDS             10336..10380
                     /codon_start=1
                     /product="antigenic peptide corresponding to amino acids
                     655 to 669 of the HIV envelope protein gp41 (Lutje Hulsik
                     et al., 2013)"
                     /label=gp41 peptide
                     /note="recognized by the 2H10 single-chain llama nanobody"
                     /translation="KNEQELLELDKWASL"
     misc_feature    10673..10790
                     /label=cPPT/CTS
                     /note="central polypurine tract and central termination
                     sequence of HIV-1"
ORIGIN
        1 cgggtttatt acagggacag cagagatcca gtttggacta gtcgtgaggc tccggtgccc
       61 gtcagtgggc agagcgcaca tcgcccacag tccccgagaa gttgggggga ggggtcggca
      121 attgaaccgg tgcctagaga aggtggcgcg gggtaaactg ggaaagtgat gtcgtgtact
      181 ggctccgcct ttttcccgag ggtgggggag aaccgtatat aagtgcagta gtcgccgtga
      241 acgttctttt tcgcaacggg tttgccgcca gaacacaggt aagtgccgtg tgtggttccc
      301 gcgggcctgg cctctttacg ggttatggcc cttgcgtgcc ttgaattact tccacctggc
      361 tgcagtacgt gattcttgat cccgagcttc gggttggaag tgggtgggag agttcgaggc
      421 cttgcgctta aggagcccct tcgcctcgtg cttgagttga ggcctggcct gggcgctggg
      481 gccgccgcgt gcgaatctgg tggcaccttc gcgcctgtct cgctgctttc gataagtctc
      541 tagccattta aaatttttga tgacctgctg cgacgctttt tttctggcaa gatagtcttg
      601 taaatgcggg ccaagatctg cacactggta tttcggtttt tggggccgcg ggcggcgacg
      661 gggcccgtgc gtcccagcgc acatgttcgg cgaggcgggg cctgcgagcg cggccaccga
      721 gaatcggacg ggggtagtct caagctggcc ggcctgctct ggtgcctggc ctcgcgccgc
      781 cgtgtatcgc cccgccctgg gcggcaaggc tggcccggtc ggcaccagtt gcgtgagcgg
      841 aaagatggcc gcttcccggc cctgctgcag ggagctcaaa atggaggacg cggcgctcgg
      901 gagagcgggc gggtgagtca cccacacaaa ggaaaagggc ctttccgtcc tcagccgtcg
      961 cttcatgtga ctccacggag taccgggcgc cgtccaggca cctcgattag ttctcgagct
     1021 tttggagtac gtcgtcttta ggttgggggg aggggtttta tgcgatggag tttccccaca
     1081 ctgagtgggt ggagactgaa gttaggccag cttggcactt gatgtaattc tccttggaat
     1141 ttgccctttt tgagtttgga tcttggttca ttctcaagcc tcagacagtg gttcaaagtt
     1201 tttttcttcc atttcaggtg tcgtgaagcg gccctgcaga tatcaacaag tttgtacaaa
     1261 aaagcaggca ccatggcggc gctgagcggt ggcggtggtg gcggcgcgga gccgggccag
     1321 gctctgttca acggggacat ggagcccgag gccggcgccg gcgccggcgc cgcggcctct
     1381 tcggctgcgg accctgccat tccggaggag gtgtggaata tcaaacaaat tattaagttg
     1441 acacaggaac atatagaggc cctattggac aaatttggtg gggagcataa tccaccatca
     1501 atatatctgg aggcctatga agaatacacc agcaagctag atgcactcca acaaagagaa
     1561 caacagttat tggaatctct ggggaacgga actgattttt ctgtttctag ctctgcatca
     1621 atggataccg ttacatcttc ttcctcttct agcctttcag tgctaccttc atctctttca
     1681 gtttttcaaa atcccacaga tgtggcacgg agcaacccca agtcaccaca aaaacctatc
     1741 gttagagtct tcctgcccaa caaacagagg acagtggtac ctgcaaggtg tggagttaca
     1801 gtccgagaca gtctaaagaa agcactgatg atgagaggtc taatcccaga gtgctgtgct
     1861 gtttacagaa ttcaggatgg agagaagaaa ccaattggtt gggacactga tatttcctgg
     1921 cttactggag aagaattgca tgtggaagtg ttggagaatg ttccacttac aacacacaac
     1981 tttgtacgaa aaacgttttt caccttagca ttttgtgact tttgtcgaaa gctgcttttc
     2041 cagggtttcc gctgtcaaac atgtggttat aaatttcacc agcgttgtag tacagaagtt
     2101 ccactgatgt gtgttaatta tgaccaactt gatttgctgt ttgtctccaa gttctttgaa
     2161 caccacccaa taccacagga agaggcgtcc ttagcagaga ctgccctaac atctggatca
     2221 tccccttccg cacccgcctc ggactctatt gggccccaaa ttctcaccag tccgtctcct
     2281 tcaaaatcca ttccaattcc acagcccttc cgaccagcag atgaagatca tcgaaatcaa
     2341 tttgggcaac gagaccgatc ctcatcagct cccaatgtgc atataaacac aatagaacct
     2401 gtcaatattg atgacttgat tagagaccaa ggatttcgtg gtgatggagg atcaaccaca
     2461 ggtttgtctg ctaccccccc tgcctcatta cctggctcac taactaacgt gaaagcctta
     2521 cagaaatctc caggacctca gcgagaaagg aagtcatctt catcctcaga agacaggaat
     2581 cgaatgaaaa cacttggtag acgggactcg agtgatgatt gggagattcc tgatgggcag
     2641 attacagtgg gacaaagaat tggatctgga tcatttggaa cagtctacaa gggaaagtgg
     2701 catggtgatg tggcagtgaa aatgttgaat gtgacagcac ctacacctca gcagttacaa
     2761 gccttcaaaa atgaagtagg agtactcagg aaaacacgac atgtgaatat cctactcttc
     2821 atgggctatt ccacaaagcc acaactggct attgttaccc agtggtgtga gggctccagc
     2881 ttgtatcacc atctccatat cattgagacc aaatttgaga tgatcaaact tatagatatt
     2941 gcacgacaga ctgcacaggg catggattac ttacacgcca agtcaatcat ccacagagac
     3001 ctcaagagta ataatatatt tcttcatgaa gacctcacag taaaaatagg tgattttggt
     3061 ctagctacag tgaaatctcg atggagtggg tcccatcagt ttgaacagtt gtctggatcc
     3121 attttgtgga tggcaccaga agtcatcaga atgcaagata aaaatccata cagctttcag
     3181 tcagatgtat atgcatttgg aattgttctg tatgaattga tgactggaca gttaccttat
     3241 tcaaacatca acaacaggga ccagataatt tttatggtgg gacgaggata cctgtctcca
     3301 gatctcagta aggtacggag taactgtcca aaagccatga agagattaat ggcagagtgc
     3361 ctcaaaaaga aaagagatga gagaccactc tttccccaaa ttctcgcctc tattgagctg
     3421 ctggcccgct cattgccaaa aattcaccgc agtgcatcag aaccctcctt gaatcgggct
     3481 ggtttccaaa cagaggattt tagtctatat gcttgtgctt ctccaaaaac acccatccag
     3541 gcagggggat atggtgcgtt tcctgtccac tagaacccag ctttcttgta caaagtggtg
     3601 atatccaatt aaccctcact aaaggtatta tgagaaagtt gaatagtagc cctatagtga
     3661 gtcgtattac cacccaactt ttctatacaa agtggttgat atccagcaca gtggcggccg
     3721 ctcgagtcta gagggcccgc ggttcgaagg taagcctatc cctaaccctc tcctcggtct
     3781 cgattctacg cgtaccggtt agtaatgaga tccctccccc ccccctaacg ttactggccg
     3841 aagccgcttg gaataaggcc ggtgtgcgtt tgtctatatg ttattttcca ccatattgcc
     3901 gtcttttggc aatgtgaggg cccggaaacc tggccctgtc ttcttgacga gcattcctag
     3961 gggtctttcc cctctcgcca aaggaatgca aggtctgttg aatgtcgtga aggaagcagt
     4021 tcctctggaa gcttcttgaa gacaaacaac gtctgtagcg accctttgca ggcagcggaa
     4081 ccccccacct ggcgacaggt gcctctgcgg ccaaaagcca cgtgtataag atacacctgc
     4141 aaaggcggca caaccccagt gccacgttgt gagttggata gttgtggaaa gagtcaaatg
     4201 gctctcctca agcgtattca acaaggggct gaaggatgcc cagaaggtac cccattgtat
     4261 gggatctgat ctggggcctc ggtgcacatg ctttacatgt gtttagtcga ggttaaaaaa
     4321 acgtctaggc cccccgaacc acggggacgt ggttttcctt tgaaaaacac gatgataata
     4381 tggccacaca tatgaccgag tacaagccca cggtgcgcct cgccacccgc gacgacgtcc
     4441 ccagggccgt acgcaccctc gccgccgcgt tcgccgacta ccccgccacg cgccacaccg
     4501 tcgatccgga ccgccacatc gagcgggtca ccgagctgca agaactcttc ctcacgcgcg
     4561 tcgggctcga catcggcaag gtgtgggtcg cggacgacgg cgccgcggtg gcggtctgga
     4621 ccacgccgga gagcgtcgaa gcgggggcgg tgttcgccga gatcggcccg cgcatggccg
     4681 agttgagcgg ttcccggctg gccgcgcagc aacagatgga aggcctcctg gcgccgcacc
     4741 ggcccaagga gcccgcgtgg ttcctggcca ccgtcggcgt ctcgcccgac caccagggca
     4801 agggtctggg cagcgccgtc gtgctccccg gagtggaggc ggccgagcgc gccggggtgc
     4861 ccgccttcct ggagacctcc gcgccccgca acctcccctt ctacgagcgg ctcggcttca
     4921 ccgtcaccgc cgacgtcgag gtgcccgaag gaccgcgcac ctggtgcatg acccgcaagc
     4981 ccggtgccta aatcgataga tcctaatcaa cctctggatt acaaaatttg tgaaagattg
     5041 actggtattc ttaactatgt tgctcctttt acgctatgtg gatacgctgc tttaatgcct
     5101 ttgtatcatg ctattgcttc ccgtatggct ttcattttct cctccttgta taaatcctgg
     5161 ttgctgtctc tttatgagga gttgtggccc gttgtcaggc aacgtggcgt ggtgtgcact
     5221 gtgtttgctg acgcaacccc cactggttgg ggcattgcca ccacctgtca gctcctttcc
     5281 gggactttcg ctttccccct ccctattgcc acggcggaac tcatcgccgc ctgccttgcc
     5341 cgctgctgga caggggctcg gctgttgggc actgacaatt ccgtggtgtt gtcggggaaa
     5401 tcatcgtcct ttccttggct gctcgcctgt gttgccacct ggattctgcg cgggacgtcc
     5461 ttctgctacg tcccttcggc cctcaatcca gcggaccttc cttcccgcgg cctgctgccg
     5521 gctctgcggc ctcttccgcg tcttcgcctt cgccctcaga cgagtcggat ctccctttgg
     5581 gccgcctccc cgcctgagat cctttaagac caatgactta caaggcagct gtagatctta
     5641 gccacttttt aaaagaaaag gggggactgg aagggctaat tcactcccaa cgaagacaag
     5701 atctgctttt tgcttgtact gggtctctct ggttagacca gatctgagcc tgggagctct
     5761 ctggctaact agggaaccca ctgcttaagc ctcaataaag cttgccttga gtgcttcaag
     5821 tagtgtgtgc ccgtctgttg tgtgactctg gtaactagag atccctcaga cccttttagt
     5881 cagtgtggaa aatctctagc agtagtagtt catgtcatct tattattcag tatttataac
     5941 ttgcaaagaa atgaatatca gagagtgaga ggcccgggtt aattaaggaa agggctagat
     6001 cattcttgaa gacgaaaggg cctcgtgata cgcctatttt tataggttaa tgtcatgata
     6061 ataatggttt cttagacgtc aggtggcact tttcggggaa atgtgcgcgg aacccctatt
     6121 tgtttatttt tctaaataca ttcaaatatg tatccgctca tgagacaata accctgataa
     6181 atgcttcaat aatattgaaa aaggaagagt atgagtattc aacatttccg tgtcgccctt
     6241 attccctttt ttgcggcatt ttgccttcct gtttttgctc acccagaaac gctggtgaaa
     6301 gtaaaagatg ctgaagatca gttgggtgca cgagtgggtt acatcgaact ggatctcaac
     6361 agcggtaaga tccttgagag ttttcgcccc gaagaacgtt ttccaatgat gagcactttt
     6421 aaagttctgc tatgtggcgc ggtattatcc cgtgttgacg ccgggcaaga gcaactcggt
     6481 cgccgcatac actattctca gaatgacttg gttgagtact caccagtcac agaaaagcat
     6541 cttacggatg gcatgacagt aagagaatta tgcagtgctg ccataaccat gagtgataac
     6601 actgcggcca acttacttct gacaacgatc ggaggaccga aggagctaac cgcttttttg
     6661 cacaacatgg gggatcatgt aactcgcctt gatcgttggg aaccggagct gaatgaagcc
     6721 ataccaaacg acgagcgtga caccacgatg cctgtagcaa tggcaacaac gttgcgcaaa
     6781 ctattaactg gcgaactact tactctagct tcccggcaac aattaataga ctggatggag
     6841 gcggataaag ttgcaggacc acttctgcgc tcggcccttc cggctggctg gtttattgct
     6901 gataaatctg gagccggtga gcgtgggtct cgcggtatca ttgcagcact ggggccagat
     6961 ggtaagccct cccgtatcgt agttatctac acgacgggga gtcaggcaac tatggatgaa
     7021 cgaaatagac agatcgctga gataggtgcc tcactgatta agcattggta actgtcagac
     7081 caagtttact catatatact ttagattgat ttaaaacttc atttttaatt taaaaggatc
     7141 taggtgaaga tcctttttga taatctcatg accaaaatcc cttaacgtga gttttcgttc
     7201 cactgagcgt cagaccccgt agaaaagatc aaaggatctt cttgagatcc tttttttctg
     7261 cgcgtaatct gctgcttgca aacaaaaaaa ccaccgctac cagcggtggt ttgtttgccg
     7321 gatcaagagc taccaactct ttttccgaag gtaactggct tcagcagagc gcagatacca
     7381 aatactgttc ttctagtgta gccgtagtta ggccaccact tcaagaactc tgtagcaccg
     7441 cctacatacc tcgctctgct aatcctgtta ccagtggctg ctgccagtgg cgataagtcg
     7501 tgtcttaccg ggttggactc aagacgatag ttaccggata aggcgcagcg gtcgggctga
     7561 acggggggtt cgtgcacaca gcccagcttg gagcgaacga cctacaccga actgagatac
     7621 ctacagcgtg agctatgaga aagcgccacg cttcccgaag ggagaaaggc ggacaggtat
     7681 ccggtaagcg gcagggtcgg aacaggagag cgcacgaggg agcttccagg gggaaacgcc
     7741 tggtatcttt atagtcctgt cgggtttcgc cacctctgac ttgagcgtcg atttttgtga
     7801 tgctcgtcag gggggcggag cctatggaaa aacgccagca acgcggcctt tttacggttc
     7861 ctggcctttt gctggccttt tgctcacatg ttctttcctg cgttatcccc tgattctgtg
     7921 gataaccgta ttaccgcctt tgagtgagct gataccgctc gccgcagccg aacgaccgag
     7981 cgcagcgagt cagtgagcga ggaagcggaa gagcgcccaa tacgcaaacc gcctctcccc
     8041 gcgcgttggc cgattcatta atgcagcaag ctcatggctg actaattttt tttatttatg
     8101 cagaggccga ggccgcctcg gcctctgagc tattccagaa gtagtgagga ggcttttttg
     8161 gaggcctagg cttttgcaaa aagctccccg tggcacgaca ggtttcccga ctggaaagcg
     8221 ggcagtgagc gcaacgcaat taatgtgagt tagctcactc attaggcacc ccaggcttta
     8281 cactttatgc ttccggctcg tatgttgtgt ggaattgtga gcggataaca atttcacaca
     8341 ggaaacagct atgacatgat tacgaatttc acaaataaag catttttttc actgcattct
     8401 agttgtggtt tgtccaaact catcaatgta tcttatcatg tctggatcaa ctggataact
     8461 caagctaacc aaaatcatcc caaacttccc accccatacc ctattaccac tgccaattac
     8521 ctgtggtttc atttactcta aacctgtgat tcctctgaat tattttcatt ttaaagaaat
     8581 tgtatttgtt aaatatgtac tacaaactta gtagttggaa gggctaattc actcccaaag
     8641 aagacaagat atccttgatc tgtggatcta ccacacacaa ggctacttcc ctgattagca
     8701 gaactacaca ccagggccag gggtcagata tccactgacc tttggatggt gctacaagct
     8761 agtaccagtt gagccagata aggtagaaga ggccaataaa ggagagaaca ccagcttgtt
     8821 acaccctgtg agcctgcatg ggatggatga cccggagaga gaagtgttag agtggaggtt
     8881 tgacagccgc ctagcatttc atcacgtggc ccgagagctg catccggagt acttcaagaa
     8941 ctgctgatat cgagcttgct acaagggact ttccgctggg gactttccag ggaggcgtgg
     9001 cctgggcggg actggggagt ggcgagccct cagatcctgc atataagcag ctgctttttg
     9061 cctgtactgg gtctctctgg ttagaccaga tctgagcctg ggagctctct ggctaactag
     9121 ggaacccact gcttaagcct caataaagct tgccttgagt gcttcaagta gtgtgtgccc
     9181 gtctgttgtg tgactctggt aactagagat ccctcagacc cttttagtca gtgtggaaaa
     9241 tctctagcag tggcgcccga acagggactt gaaagcgaaa gggaaaccag aggagctctc
     9301 tcgacgcagg actcggcttg ctgaagcgcg cacggcaaga ggcgaggggc ggcgactggt
     9361 gagtacgcca aaaattttga ctagcggagg ctagaaggag agagatgggt gcgagagcgt
     9421 cagtattaag cgggggagaa ttagatcgcg atgggaaaaa attcggttaa ggccaggggg
     9481 aaagaaaaaa tataaattaa aacatatagt atgggcaagc agggagctag aacgattcgc
     9541 agttaatcct ggcctgttag aaacatcaga aggctgtaga caaatactgg gacagctaca
     9601 accatccctt cagacaggat cagaagaact tagatcatta tataatacag tagcaaccct
     9661 ctattgtgtg catcaaagga tagagataaa agacaccaag gaagctttag acaagataga
     9721 ggaagagcaa aacaaaagta agaccaccgc acagcaagcg gccggccgct gatcttcaga
     9781 cctggaggag gagatatgag ggacaattgg agaagtgaat tatataaata taaagtagta
     9841 aaaattgaac cattaggagt agcacccacc aaggcaaaga gaagagtggt gcagagagaa
     9901 aaaagagcag tgggaatagg agctttgttc cttgggttct tgggagcagc aggaagcact
     9961 atgggcgcag cgtcaatgac gctgacggta caggccagac aattattgtc tggtatagtg
    10021 cagcagcaga acaatttgct gagggctatt gaggcgcaac agcatctgtt gcaactcaca
    10081 gtctggggca tcaagcagct ccaggcaaga atcctggctg tggaaagata cctaaaggat
    10141 caacagctcc tggggatttg gggttgctct ggaaaactca tttgcaccac tgctgtgcct
    10201 tggaatgcta gttggagtaa taaatctctg gaacagattt ggaatcacac gacctggatg
    10261 gagtgggaca gagaaattaa caattacaca agcttaatac actccttaat tgaagaatcg
    10321 caaaaccagc aagaaaagaa tgaacaagaa ttattggaat tagataaatg ggcaagtttg
    10381 tggaattggt ttaacataac aaattggctg tggtatataa aattattcat aatgatagta
    10441 ggaggcttgg taggtttaag aatagttttt gctgtacttt ctatagtgaa tagagttagg
    10501 cagggatatt caccattatc gtttcagacc cacctcccaa ccccgagggg acccgacagg
    10561 cccgaaggaa tagaagaaga aggtggagag agagacagag acagatccat tcgattagtg
    10621 aacggatctc gacggtatcg ccgaattcac aaatggcagt attcatccac aattttaaaa
    10681 gaaaaggggg gattgggggg tacagtgcag gggaaagaat agtagacata atagcaacag
    10741 acatacaaac taaagaatta caaaaacaaa ttacaaaaat tcaaaatttt
//
