[The description below was written by a language model from this plasmid's Addgene catalogue record and the feature table of its GenBank file.]
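Description:
pHAGE-BRAF-M53I is a 10.8 kb HIV-1-based lentiviral expression plasmid built on the pHAGE backbone and carrying human BRAF with the M53I amino-acid substitution. It is propagated in E. coli through a high-copy ColE1/pUC-type origin with ampicillin selection (beta-lactamase). The recombination-reducing Stbl3 strain is the recorded host, a common choice for plasmids with repeated LTRs.

The viral portion runs from a full-length HIV-1 LTR (annotated as a "3' LTR" but positioned as the upstream repeat) through the Psi packaging signal, the Rev response element and the cPPT/CTS. It ends at a U3-deleted, self-inactivating 3' LTR, so the integrated provirus lacks LTR promoter activity. Because the plasmid encodes no viral structural or enzymatic genes, particle production depends on packaging and envelope functions supplied in trans.

Within this frame, the human EF-1-alpha promoter with its intron A drives the payload. The BRAF open reading frame is not itself annotated in the feature table. It evidently occupies the roughly 2.3 kb interval between the attB1 and attB2 sites left by Gateway cloning, preceded by a Kozak consensus. Downstream lie T3 and T7 promoter sequences, an attB4 site and a V5 epitope tag, but the record does not state whether the V5 tag is translated in frame with BRAF. An EMCV IRES then links puromycin N-acetyltransferase to the same transcript, allowing puromycin selection of transduced cells, and a WPRE enhances transcript expression.

The construct provides stable, constitutive expression of this BRAF variant in mammalian cells. It comes from a study that systematically annotated the functional effects of somatic mutations in cancer.
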