Addgene plasmid #116185: pHAGE-BRAF-M53I
Purpose: Lentiviral expression of BRAF M53I
Depositing lab: Gordon Mills & Kenneth Scott. Depositing organization: Baylor College of Medicine. Publication: Systematic Functional Annotation of Somatic Mutations in Cancer. Ng PK, Li J, Jeong KJ, Shao S, Chen H, Tsang YH, Sengupta S, Wang Z, Bhavana VH, Tran R, Soewito S, Minussi DC, Moreno D, Kong K, Dogruluk T, Lu H, Gao J, Tokheim C, Zhou DC, Johnson AM, Zeng J, Ip CKM, Ju Z, Wester M, Yu S, Li Y, Vellano CP, Schultz N, Karchin R, Ding L, Lu Y, Cheung LWT, Chen K, Shaw KR, Meric-Bernstam F, Scott KL, Yi S, Sahni N, Liang H, Mills GB. Cancer Cell. 2018 Mar 12;33(3):450-462.e10. doi: 10.1016/j.ccell.2018.01.021. PubMed 29533785.
Backbone
  Vector backbone: pHAGE
  Vector type: Lentiviral
Growth in bacteria
  Bacterial resistance: Ampicillin, 100 μg/mL
  Growth temperature: 37°C
  Growth strain: Stbl3
  Copy number: High Copy
Gene/Insert
  Gene/Insert name: BRAF
  Species: H. sapiens (human)
  Mutation: M53I
  Entrez Gene: BRAF (a.k.a. B-RAF1, B-raf, BRAF-1, BRAF1, NS7, RAFB1)
  Cloning method: Gateway Cloning
Terms and licenses: Academic/Nonprofit Terms; Industry Terms: Not Available to Industry
How to cite: pHAGE-BRAF-M53I was a gift from Gordon Mills & Kenneth Scott (Addgene plasmid # 116185 ; http://n2t.net/addgene:116185 ; RRID:Addgene_116185)
