>Addgene plasmid #116185 | pHAGE-BRAF-M53I | depositor partial sequence | sequence record 219058 | insert
ATGGCGGCGCTGAGCGGTGGCGGTGGTGGCGGCGCGGAGCCGGGCCAGGCTCTGTTCAACGGGGACATGG
AGCCCGAGGCCGGCGCCGGCGCCGGCGCCGCGGCCTCTTCGGCTGCGGACCCTGCCATTCCGGAGGAGGT
GTGGAATATCAAACAAATTATTAAGTTGACACAGGAACATATAGAGGCCCTATTGGACAAATTTGGTGGG
GAGCATAATCCACCATCAATATATCTGGAGGCCTATGAAGAATACACCAGCAAGCTAGATGCACTCCAAC
AAAGAGAACAACAGTTATTGGAATCTCTGGGGAACGGAACTGATTTTTCTGTTTCTAGCTCTGCATCAAT
GGATACCGTTACATCTTCTTCCTCTTCTAGCCTTTCAGTGCTACCTTCATCTCTTTCAGTTTTTCAAAAT
CCCACAGATGTGGCACGGAGCAACCCCAAGTCACCACAAAAACCTATCGTTAGAGTCTTCCTGCCCAACA
AACAGAGGACAGTGGTACCTGCAAGGTGTGGAGTTACAGTCCGAGACAGTCTAAAGAAAGCACTGATGAT
GAGAGGTCTAATCCCAGAGTGCTGTGCTGTTTACAGAATTCAGGATGGAGAGAAGAAACCAATTGGTTGG
GACACTGATATTTCCTGGCTTACTGGAGAAGAATTGCATGTGGAAGTGTTGGAGAATGTTCCACTTACAA
CACACAACTTTGTACGAAAAACGTTTTTCACCTTAGCATTTTGTGACTTTTGTCGAAAGCTGCTTTTCCA
GGGTTTCCGCTGTCAAACATGTGGTTATAAATTTCACCAGCGTTGTAGTACAGAAGTTCCACTGATGTGT
GTTAATTATGACCAACTTGATTTGCTGTTTGTCTCCAAGTTCTTTGAACACCACCCAATACCACAGGAAG
AGGCGTCCTTAGCAGAGACTGCCCTAACATCTGGATCATCCCCTTCCGCACCCGCCTCGGACTCTATTGG
GCCCCAAATTCTCACCAGTCCGTCTCCTTCAAAATCCATTCCAATTCCACAGCCCTTCCGACCAGCAGAT
GAAGATCATCGAAATCAATTTGGGCAACGAGACCGATCCTCATCAGCTCCCAATGTGCATATAAACACAA
TAGAACCTGTCAATATTGATGACTTGATTAGAGACCAAGGATTTCGTGGTGATGGAGGATCAACCACAGG
TTTGTCTGCTACCCCCCCTGCCTCATTACCTGGCTCACTAACTAACGTGAAAGCCTTACAGAAATCTCCA
GGACCTCAGCGAGAAAGGAAGTCATCTTCATCCTCAGAAGACAGGAATCGAATGAAAACACTTGGTAGAC
GGGACTCGAGTGATGATTGGGAGATTCCTGATGGGCAGATTACAGTGGGACAAAGAATTGGATCTGGATC
ATTTGGAACAGTCTACAAGGGAAAGTGGCATGGTGATGTGGCAGTGAAAATGTTGAATGTGACAGCACCT
ACACCTCAGCAGTTACAAGCCTTCAAAAATGAAGTAGGAGTACTCAGGAAAACACGACATGTGAATATCC
TACTCTTCATGGGCTATTCCACAAAGCCACAACTGGCTATTGTTACCCAGTGGTGTGAGGGCTCCAGCTT
GTATCACCATCTCCATATCATTGAGACCAAATTTGAGATGATCAAACTTATAGATATTGCACGACAGACT
GCACAGGGCATGGATTACTTACACGCCAAGTCAATCATCCACAGAGACCTCAAGAGTAATAATATATTTC
TTCATGAAGACCTCACAGTAAAAATAGGTGATTTTGGTCTAGCTACAGTGAAATCTCGATGGAGTGGGTC
CCATCAGTTTGAACAGTTGTCTGGATCCATTTTGTGGATGGCACCAGAAGTCATCAGAATGCAAGATAAA
AATCCATACAGCTTTCAGTCAGATGTATATGCATTTGGAATTGTTCTGTATGAATTGATGACTGGACAGT
TACCTTATTCAAACATCAACAACAGGGACCAGATAATTTTTATGGTGGGACGAGGATACCTGTCTCCAGA
TCTCAGTAAGGTACGGAGTAACTGTCCAAAAGCCATGAAGAGATTAATGGCAGAGTGCCTCAAAAAGAAA
AGAGATGAGAGACCACTCTTTCCCCAAATTCTCGCCTCTATTGAGCTGCTGGCCCGCTCATTGCCAAAAA
TTCACCGCAGTGCATCAGAACCCTCCTTGAATCGGGCTGGTTTCCAAACAGAGGATTTTAGTCTATATGC
TTGTGCTTCTCCAAAAACACCCATCCAGGCAGGGGGATATGGTGCGTTTCCTGTCCACTAG
